>Addgene plasmid #143051 | TFORF0592 | addgene full sequence | sequence record 399064 | Addgene NGS Result
TTAATGTAGTCTTATGCAATACTCTTGTAGTCTTGCAACATGGTAACGATGAGTTAGCAACATGCCTTAC
AAGGAGAGAAAAAGCACCGTGCATGCCGATTGGTGGAAGTAAGGTGGTACGATCGTGCCTTATTAGGAAG
GCAACAGACGGGTCTGACATGGATTGGACGAACCACTGAATTGCCGCATTGCAGAGATATTGTATTTAAG
TGCCTAGCTCGATACATAAACGGGTCTCTCTGGTTAGACCAGATCTGAGCCTGGGAGCTCTCTGGCTAAC
TAGGGAACCCACTGCTTAAGCCTCAATAAAGCTTGCCTTGAGTGCTTCAAGTAGTGTGTGCCCGTCTGTT
GTGTGACTCTGGTAACTAGAGATCCCTCAGACCCTTTTAGTCAGTGTGGAAAATCTCTAGCAGTGGCGCC
CGAACAGGGACTTGAAAGCGAAAGGGAAACCAGAGGAGCTCTCTCGACGCAGGACTCGGCTTGCTGAAGC
GCGCACGGCAAGAGGCGAGGGGCGGCGACTGGTGAGTACGCCAAAAATTTTGACTAGCGGAGGCTAGAAG
GAGAGAGATGGGTGCGAGAGCGTCAGTATTAAGCGGGGGAGAATTAGATCGCGATGGGAAAAAATTCGGT
TAAGGCCAGGGGGAAAGAAAAAATATAAATTAAAACATATAGTATGGGCAAGCAGGGAGCTAGAACGATT
CGCAGTTAATCCTGGCCTGTTAGAAACATCAGAAGGCTGTAGACAAATACTGGGACAGCTACAACCATCC
CTTCAGACAGGATCAGAAGAACTTAGATCATTATATAATACAGTAGCAACCCTCTATTGTGTGCATCAAA
GGATAGAGATAAAAGACACCAAGGAAGCTTTAGACAAGATAGAGGAAGAGCAAAACAAAAGTAAGACCAC
CGCACAGCAAGCGGCCGCTGATCTTCAGACCTGGAGGAGGAGATATGAGGGACAATTGGAGAAGTGAATT
ATATAAATATAAAGTAGTAAAAATTGAACCATTAGGAGTAGCACCCACCAAGGCAAAGAGAAGAGTGGTG
CAGAGAGAAAAAAGAGCAGTGGGAATAGGAGCTTTGTTCCTTGGGTTCTTGGGAGCAGCAGGAAGCACTA
TGGGCGCAGCGTCAATGACGCTGACGGTACAGGCCAGACAATTATTGTCTGGTATAGTGCAGCAGCAGAA
CAATTTGCTGAGGGCTATTGAGGCGCAACAGCATCTGTTGCAACTCACAGTCTGGGGCATCAAGCAGCTC
CAGGCAAGAATCCTGGCTGTGGAAAGATACCTAAAGGATCAACAGCTCCTGGGGATTTGGGGTTGCTCTG
GAAAACTCATTTGCACCACTGCTGTGCCTTGGAATGCTAGTTGGAGTAATAAATCTCTGGAACAGATTTG
GAATCACACGACCTGGATGGAGTGGGACAGAGAAATTAACAATTACACAAGCTTAATACACTCCTTAATT
GAAGAATCGCAAAACCAGCAAGAAAAGAATGAACAAGAATTATTGGAATTAGATAAATGGGCAAGTTTGT
GGAATTGGTTTAACATAACAAATTGGCTGTGGTATATAAAATTATTCATAATGATAGTAGGAGGCTTGGT
AGGTTTAAGAATAGTTTTTGCTGTACTTTCTATAGTGAATAGAGTTAGGCAGGGATATTCACCATTATCG
TTTCAGACCCACCTCCCAACCCCGAGGGGACCCATGCATTGCATCTCAATTAGTCAGCAACCAGGTGTGG
AAAGTCCCCAGGCTCCCCAGCAGGCAGAAGTATGCAAAGCATGCGTCTCAATTAGTCAGCAACCATAGTC
CCGCCCCTAACTCCGCCCATCCCGCCCCTAACTCCGCCCAGTTCCGCCCATTCTCCGCCCCATGGCTGAC
TAATTTTTTTTATTTATGCAGAGGCCGAGGCCGCCTCGGCCTCTGAGCTATTCCAGAAGTAGTGAGGAGG
CTTTTTTGGAGGCCTAGGCTTTTGCAAAAAGCTTTCTAGAGGTACCACCGGAGCTTACCATGACCGAGTA
CAAGCCCACGGTGCGCCTCGCCACCCGCGACGACGTCCCCAGGGCCGTACGCACCCTCGCCGCCGCGTTC
GCCGACTACCCCGCCACGCGCCACACCGTCGATCCGGACCGCCACATCGAGCGGGTCACCGAGCTGCAAG
AACTCTTCCTCACGCGCGTCGGGCTCGACATCGGCAAGGTGTGGGTCGCGGACGACGGCGCCGCCGTGGC
GGTCTGGACCACGCCGGAGAGCGTCGAAGCGGGGGCGGTGTTCGCCGAGATCGGCCCGCGCATGGCCGAG
TTGAGCGGTTCCCGGCTGGCCGCGCAGCAACAGATGGAAGGCCTCCTGGCGCCGCACCGGCCCAAGGAGC
CCGCGTGGTTCCTGGCCACCGTCGGCGTCTCGCCCGACCACCAGGGCAAGGGTCTGGGCAGCGCCGTCGT
GCTCCCCGGAGTGGAGGCGGCCGAGCGCGCCGGGGTGCCCGCCTTCCTGGAGACCTCCGCGCCCCGCAAC
CTCCCCTTCTACGAGCGGCTCGGCTTCACCGTCACCGCCGACGTCGAGGTGCCCGAAGGACCGCGCACCT
GGTGCATGACCCGCAAGCCCGGTGCCAGTTAACGAATTCTAGATCTTGAGACAAATGGCAGTATTCATCC
ACAATTTTAAAAGAAAAGGGGGGATTGGGGGGTACAGTGCAGGGGAAAGAATAGTAGACATAATAGCAAC
AGACATACAAACTAAAGAATTACAAAAACAAATTACAAAAATTCAAAATTTTCGGGTTTATTACAGGGAC
AGCAGAGATCCACTTTGGCGCCGGCTCGAGGCCTGCAGGTGCAAAGATGGATAAAGTTTTAAACAGAGAG
GAATCTTTGCAGCTAATGGACCTTCTAGGTCTTGAAAGGAGTGGGAATTGGCTCCGGTGCCCGTCAGTGG
GCAGAGCGCACATCGCCCACAGTCCCCGAGAAGTTGGGGGGAGGGGTCGGCAATTGAACCGGTGCCTAGA
GAAGGTGGCGCGGGGTAAACTGGGAAAGTGATGTCGTGTACTGGCTCCGCCTTTTTCCCGAGGGTGGGGG
AGAACCGTATATAAGTGCAGTAGTCGCCGTGAACGTTCTTTTTCGCAACGGGTTTGCCGCCAGAACACAG
GTAAGTGCCGTGTGTGGTTCCCGCGGGCCTGGCCTCTTTACGGGTTATGGCCCTTGCGTGCCTTGAATTA
CTTCCACCTGGCTGCAGTACGTGATTCTTGATCCCGAGCTTCGGGTTGGAAGTGGGTGGGAGAGTTCGAG
GCCTTGCGCTTAAGGAGCCCCTTCGCCTCGTGCTTGAGTTGAGGCCTGGCCTGGGCGCTGGGGCCGCCGC
GTGCGAATCTGGTGGCACCTTCGCGCCTGTCTCGCTGCTTTCGATAAGTCTCTAGCCATTTAAAATTTTT
GATGACCTGCTGCGACGCTTTTTTTCTGGCAAGATAGTCTTGTAAATGCGGGCCAAGATCTGCACACTGG
TATTTCGGTTTTTGGGGCCGCGGGCGGCGACGGGGCCCGTGCGTCCCAGCGCACATGTTCGGCGAGGCGG
GGCCTGCGAGCGCGGCCACCGAGAATCGGACGGGGGTAGTCTCAAGCTGGCCGGCCTGCTCTGGTGCCTG
GCCTCGCGCCGCCGTGTATCGCCCCGCCCTGGGCGGCAAGGCTGGCCCGGTCGGCACCAGTTGCGTGAGC
GGAAAGATGGCCGCTTCCCGGCCCTGCTGCAGGGAGCTCAAAATGGAGGACGCGGCGCTCGGGAGAGCGG
GCGGGTGAGTCACCCACACAAAGGAAAAGGGCCTTTCCGTCCTCAGCCGTCGCTTCATGTGACTCCACGG
AGTACCGGGCGCCGTCCAGGCACCTCGATTAGTTCTCGAGCTTTTGGAGTACGTCGTCTTTAGGTTGGGG
GGAGGGGTTTTATGCGATGGAGTTTCCCCACACTGAGTGGGTGGAGACTGAAGTTAGGCCAGCTTGGCAC
TTGATGTAATTCTCCTTGGAATTTGCCCTTTTTGAGTTTGGATCTTGGTTCATTCTCAAGCCTCAGACAG
TGGTTCAAAGTTTTTTTCTTCCATTTCAGGTGTCGTGAGGCTAGCACCGCCACCATGGATCCGGGGAATG
AGAATTCAGCCACAGAGGCTGCCGCGATCATAGACCTAGATCCCGACTTCGAACCCCAGAGCCGTCCCCG
CTCCTGCACCTGGCCCCTTCCCCGACCAGAGATCGCTAACCAGCCGTCCGAGCCGCCCGAGGTGGAGCCA
GATCTGGGGGAAAAGGCCATTGAAAGCGCCCCGGAGAAGCGACTGACACTTGCCCAGATCTACGAGTGGA
TGGTCCGTACTGTACCCTACTTCAAGGACAAGGGTGACAGCAACAGCTCAGCAGGATGGAAGAACTCGAT
CCGCCACAACCTGTCCCTGCACAGCAAGTTCATCAAGGTTCACAACGAGGCCACCGGCAAAAGCTCTTGG
TGGATGCTGAACCCTGAGGGAGGCAAGAGCGGCAAAGCCCCCCGCCGCCGGGCCGCCTCCATGGATAGCA
GCAGCAAGCTGCTCCGGGGCCGCAGTAAAGCCCCCAAGAAGAAACCATCTGTGCTGCCAGCTCCACCCGA
AGGTGCCACTCCAACGAGCCCTGTCGGCCACTTTGCCAAGTGGTCAGGCAGCCCTTGCTCTCGAAACCGT
GAAGAAGCCGATATGTGGACCACCTTCCGTCCACGAAGCAGTTCAAATGCCAGCAGTGTCAGCACCCGGC
TGTCCCCCTTGAGGCCAGAGTCTGAGGTGCTGGCGGAGGAAATACCAGCTTCAGTCAGCAGTTATGCAGG
GGGTGTCCCTCCCACCCTCAATGAAGGTCTAGAGCTGTTAGATGGGCTCAATCTCACCTCTTCCCATTCC
CTGCTATCTCGGAGTGGTCTCTCTGGCTTCTCTTTGCAGCATCCTGGGGTTACCGGCCCCTTACACACCT
ACAGCAGCTCCCTTTTCAGCCCAGCAGAGGGGCCCCTGTCAGCAGGAGAAGGGTGCTTCTCCAGCTCCCA
GGCTCTGGAGGCCCTGCTCACCTCTGATACGCCACCACCCCCTGCTGACGTCCTCATGACCCAGGTAGAT
CCCATTCTGTCCCAGGCTCCGACTCTTCTGTTGCTGGGGGGGCTTCCTTCCTCCAGTAAGCTGGCCACGG
GCGTCGGCCTGTGTCCCAAGCCCCTAGAGGCTCCAGGCCCCAGCAGTCTGGTTCCCACCCTTTCTATGAT
AGCACCACCTCCAGTCATGGCAAGTGCCCCCATCCCCAAGGCTCTGGGGACTCCTGTGCTCACACCCCCT
ACTGAAGCTGCAAGCCAAGACAGAATGCCTCAGGATCTAGATCTTGATATGTATATGGAGAACCTGGAGT
GTGACATGGATAACATCATCAGTGACCTCATGGATGAGGGCGAGGGACTGGACTTCAACTTTGAGCCAGA
TCCCTAGTAATGAACTAGTCCGTAACTTGAAAGTATTTCGATTTCTTGGCTTTATATATCTTGTGGAAAG
GACGAGGTGTATCACGTAACTCTGTCTAAACGCGTTAAGTCGACAATCAACCTCTGGATTACAAAATTTG
TGAAAGATTGACTGGTATTCTTAACTATGTTGCTCCTTTTACGCTATGTGGATACGCTGCTTTAATGCCT
TTGTATCATGCTATTGCTTCCCGTATGGCTTTCATTTTCTCCTCCTTGTATAAATCCTGGTTGCTGTCTC
TTTATGAGGAGTTGTGGCCCGTTGTCAGGCAACGTGGCGTGGTGTGCACTGTGTTTGCTGACGCAACCCC
CACTGGTTGGGGCATTGCCACCACCTGTCAGCTCCTTTCCGGGACTTTCGCTTTCCCCCTCCCTATTGCC
ACGGCGGAACTCATCGCCGCCTGCCTTGCCCGCTGCTGGACAGGGGCTCGGCTGTTGGGCACTGACAATT
CCGTGGTGTTGTCGGGGAAATCATCGTCCTTTCCTTGGCTGCTCGCCTGTGTTGCCACCTGGATTCTGCG
CGGGACGTCCTTCTGCTACGTCCCTTCGGCCCTCAATCCAGCGGACCTTCCTTCCCGCGGCCTGCTGCCG
GCTCTGCGGCCTCTTCCGCGTCTTCGCCTTCGCCCTCAGACGAGTCGGATCTCCCTTTGGGCCGCCTCCC
CGCGTCGACTTTAAGACCAATGACTTACAAGGCAGCTGTAGATCTTAGCCACTTTTTAAAAGAAAAGGGG
GGACTGGAAGGGCTAATTCACTCCCAACGAAGACAAGATCTGCTTTTTGCTTGTACTGGGTCTCTCTGGT
TAGACCAGATCTGAGCCTGGGAGCTCTCTGGCTAACTAGGGAACCCACTGCTTAAGCCTCAATAAAGCTT
GCCTTGAGTGCTTCAAGTAGTGTGTGCCCGTCTGTTGTGTGACTCTGGTAACTAGAGATCCCTCAGACCC
TTTTAGTCAGTGTGGAAAATCTCTAGCAGTACGTATAGTAGTTCATGTCATCTTATTATTCAGTATTTAT
AACTTGCAAAGAAATGAATATCAGAGAGTGAGAGGAACTTGTTTATTGCAGCTTATAATGGTTACAAATA
AAGCAATAGCATCACAAATTTCACAAATAAAGCATTTTTTTCACTGCATTCTAGTTGTGGTTTGTCCAAA
CTCATCAATGTATCTTATCATGTCTGGCTCTAGCTATCCCGCCCCTAACTCCGCCCATCCCGCCCCTAAC
TCCGCCCAGTTCCGCCCATTCTCCGCCCCATGGCTGACTAATTTTTTTTATTTATGCAGAGGCCGAGGCC
GCCTCGGCCTCTGAGCTATTCCAGAAGTAGTGAGGAGGCTTTTTTGGAGGCCTAGGGACGTACCCAATTC
GCCCTATAGTGAGTCGTATTACGCGCGCTCACTGGCCGTCGTTTTACAACGTCGTGACTGGGAAAACCCT
GGCGTTACCCAACTTAATCGCCTTGCAGCACATCCCCCTTTCGCCAGCTGGCGTAATAGCGAAGAGGCCC
GCACCGATCGCCCTTCCCAACAGTTGCGCAGCCTGAATGGCGAATGGG
[124 nt withheld, positions 7049-7172]
C
[91 nt withheld, positions 7174-7264]
A
[49 nt withheld, positions 7266-7314]
CCTTTGACGTTGGAGTCCACGTTCTTT
[37 nt withheld, positions 7342-7378]
ACCCTATCTCGGTCTATTCTTTTGATTTATAAGGGATTTTGCCGATTTCGGCCTATTGGTTAAAAAATGA
GCTGATTTAACAAAAATTTAACGCGAATTTTAACAAAATATTAACGCTTACAATTTAGGTGGCACTTTTC
GGGGAAATGTGCGCGGAACCCCTATTTGTTTATTTTTCTAAATACATTCAAATATGTATCCGCTCATGAG
ACAATAACCCTGATAAATGCTTCAATAATATTGAAAAAGGAAGAGTATGAGTATTCAACATTTCCGTGTC
GCCCTTATTCCCTTTTTTGCGGCATTTTGCCTTCCTGTTTTTGCTCACCCAGAAACGCTGGTGAAAGTAA
AAGATGCTGAAGATCAGTTGGGTGCACGAGTGGGTTACATCGAACTGGATCTCAACAGCGGTAAGATCCT
TGAGAGTTTTCGCCCCGAAGAACGTTTTCCAATGATGAGCACTTTTAAAGTTCTGCTATGTGGCGCGGTA
TTATCCCGTATTGACGCCGGGCAAGAGCAACTCGGTCGCCGCATACACTATTCTCAGAATGACTTGGTTG
AGTACTCACCAGTCACAGAAAAGCATCTTACGGATGGCATGACAGTAAGAGAATTATGCAGTGCTGCCAT
AACCATGAGTGATAACACTGCGGCCAACTTACTTCTGACAACGATCGGAGGACCGAAGGAGCTAACCGCT
TTTTTGCACAACATGGGGGATCATGTAACTCGCCTTGATCGTTGGGAACCGGAGCTGAATGAAGCCATAC
CAAACGACGAGCGTGACACCACGATGCCTGTAGCAATGGCAACAACGTTGCGCAAACTATTAACTGGCGA
ACTACTTACTCTAGCTTCCCGGCAACAATTAATAGACTGGATGGAGGCGGATAAAGTTGCAGGACCACTT
CTGCGCTCGGCCCTTCCGGCTGGCTGGTTTATTGCTGATAAATCTGGAGCCGGTGAGCGTGGGTCTCGCG
GTATCATTGCAGCACTGGGGCCAGATGGTAAGCCCTCCCGTATCGTAGTTATCTACACGACGGGGAGTCA
GGCAACTATGGATGAACGAAATAGACAGATCGCTGAGATAGGTGCCTCACTGATTAAGCATTGGTAACTG
TCAGACCAAGTTTACTCATATATACTTTAGATTGATTTAAAACTTCATTTTTAATTTAAAAGGATCTAGG
TGAAGATCCTTTTTGATAATCTCATGACCAAAATCCCTTAACGTGAGTTTTCGTTCCACTGAGCGTCAGA
CCCCGTAGAAAAGATCAAAGGATCTTCTTGAGATCCTTTTTTTCTGCGCGTAATCTGCTGCTTGCAAACA
AAAAAACCACCGCTACCAGCGGTGGTTTGTTTGCCGGATCAAGAGCTACCAACTCTTTTTCCGAAGGTAA
CTGGCTTCAGCAGAGCGCAGATACCAAATACTGTTCTTCTAGTGTAGCCGTAGTTAGGCCACCACTTCAA
GAACTCTGTAGCACCGCCTACATACCTCGCTCTGCTAATCCTGTTACCAGTGGCTGCTGCCAGTGGCGAT
AAGTCGTGTCTTACCGGGTTGGACTCAAGACGATAGTTACCGGATAAGGCGCAGCGGTCGGGCTGAACGG
GGGGTTCGTGCACACAGCCCAGCTTGGAGCGAACGACCTACACCGAACTGAGATACCTACAGCGTGAGCT
ATGAGAAAGCGCCACGCTTCCCGAAGGGAGAAAGGCGGACAGGTATCCGGTAAGCGGCAGGGTCGGAACA
GGAGAGCGCACGAGGGAGCTTCCAGGGGGAAACGCCTGGTATCTTTATAGTCCTGTCGGGTTTCGCCACC
TCTGACTTGAGCGTCGATTTTTGTGATGCTCGTCAGGGGGGCGGAGCCTATGGAAAAACGCCAGCAACGC
GGCCTTTTTACGGTTCCTGGCCTTTTGCTGGCCTTTTGCTCACATGTTCTTTCCTGCGTTATCCCCTGAT
TCTGTGGATAACCGTATTACCGCCTTTGAGTGAGCTGATACCGCTCGCCGCAGCCGAACGACCGAGCGCA
GCGAGTCAGTGAGCGAGGAAGCGGAAGAGCGCCCAATACGCAAACCGCCTCTCCCCGCGCGTTGGCCGAT
TCATTAATGCAGCTGGCACGACAGGTTTCCCGACTGGAAAGCGGGCAGTGAGCGCAACGCAATTAATGTG
AGTTAGCTCACTCATTAGGCACCCCAGGCTTTACACTTTATGCTTCCGGCTCGTATGTTGTGTGGAATTG
TGAGCGGATAACAATTTCACACAGGAAACAGCTATGACCATGATTACGCCAAGCGCGCAATTAACCCTCA
CTAAAGGGAACAAAAGCTGGAGCTGCAAGC
Features (pLannotate 1.2.2; 31 found; start..end, strand, type, name):
      5..231     +  promoter       RSV promoter: Rous sarcoma virus enhancer/promoter
    232..412     +  LTR            5' LTR (truncated): truncated 5' long terminal repeat (LTR) from HIV-1
    459..584     +  misc_feature   HIV-1 Ψ: packaging signal of human immunodeficiency virus type 1
    568..931     +  CDS            HIV-1 gag (fragment): gag protein from human immunodeficiency virus 1; gag
   1077..1310    +  misc_feature   RRE: The Rev response element (RRE) of HIV-1 allows for Rev-dependent mRNA export from the nucleus to the cytoplasm.
   1687..1713    +  CDS            Rev (fragment): human immunodeficiency virus 1 (HIV-1) Rev protein; rev; enhances nuclear export of unspliced and incompletely spliced viral mRNAs
   1720..1743    +  promoter       SV40 promoter (fragment): SV40 early promoter
   1744..1815    +  promoter       SV40 promoter (fragment): SV40 enhancer and early promoter
   1839..1974    +  rep_origin     SV40 ori: SV40 origin of replication
   2020..2616    +  CDS            PuroR (fragment): puromycin N-acetyltransferase; pac from Streptomyces; confers resistance to puromycin
   2665..2782    +  misc_feature   cPPT/CTS: central polypurine tract and central termination sequence of HIV-1
   2847..2913    +  CDS            small t antigen (fragment): SV40 (simian virus 40) small t antigen
   2920..4098    +  promoter       EF-1α promoter: strong constitutive promoter for human elongation factor EF-1α
   4115..5464    +  CDS            FOXO4 (fragment): FOXO4_HUMAN - Also known as AFX, AFX1, MLLT7. Experimental evidence at protein level: Swiss-Prot protein existence level 1. Transcription factor involved in the regulation of the insulin signaling pathway. Binds to insulin-response elements (IREs) and can activate transcription of IGFBP1. Down-regulates expression of HIF1A and suppresses hypoxia-induced transcriptional activation of HIF1A-modulated genes. Also involved in negative regulation of the cell cycle. Involved in increased proteasome activity in embryonic stem cells (ESCs) by activating expression of PSMD11 in ESCs, leading to enhance
   5480..5533    +  promoter       U6 promoter (fragment): RNA polymerase III promoter for human U6 snRNA
   5575..6163    +  misc_feature   WPRE: woodchuck hepatitis virus posttranscriptional regulatory element
   6214..6233    +  misc_feature   cPPT/CTS (fragment): central polypurine tract and central termination sequence of HIV-1
   6235..6468    +  LTR            3' LTR (ΔU3): self-inactivating 3' long terminal repeat (LTR) from HIV-1
   6546..6667    +  polyA_signal   SV40 poly(A) signal: SV40 polyadenylation signal
   6707..6842    +  rep_origin     SV40 ori: SV40 origin of replication
   6863..6881    -  promoter       T7 promoter: promoter for bacteriophage T7 RNA polymerase
   6889..7044    +  CDS            lacZα (fragment): LacZα fragment of β-galactosidase; lacZ fragment
   7049..7477    +  rep_origin     f1 ori (sequence partly withheld): f1 bacteriophage origin of replication; arrow indicates direction of (+) strand synthesis
   7530..7634    +  promoter       AmpR promoter: bla
   7635..8495    +  CDS            AmpR: β-lactamase; bla; confers resistance to ampicillin, carbenicillin, and related antibiotics
   8666..9254    +  rep_origin     ori: high-copy-number ColE1/pMB1/pBR322/pUC origin of replication
   9437..9529    +  CDS            lacI (fragment): lac repressor; lacI; The lac repressor binds to the lac operator to inhibit transcription in E. coli. This inhibition can be relieved by adding lactose or isopropyl-β-D-thiogalactopyranoside (IPTG).
   9542..9563    +  protein_bind   CAP binding site: CAP binding activates transcription in the presence of cAMP. E. coli catabolite activator protein
   9578..9608    +  promoter       lac promoter: promoter for the E. coli lac operon
   9616..9632    +  protein_bind   lac operator: The lac repressor binds to the lac operator to inhibit transcription in E. coli. This inhibition can be relieved by adding lactose or isopropyl-β-D-thiogalactopyranoside (IPTG). lac repressor encoded by lacI
   9677..9695    +  promoter       T3 promoter: promoter for bacteriophage T3 RNA polymerase
