[The description below was written by a language model from this plasmid's Addgene catalogue record and pLannotate feature annotations shown in this document.]
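Description:
TFORF0592 is a lentiviral mammalian expression plasmid built on the pLX_TRC317 backbone and carrying the human transcription factor FOXO4 (also known as AFX, AFX1 or MLLT7) as a synthesized open reading frame. It belongs to a barcoded transcription factor ORF collection in which each clone carries a unique 24-bp barcode, so that the overexpressed factor can be identified in pooled screens. The barcode is not annotated as a feature in the table. In bacteria the plasmid is maintained by a high-copy ColE1/pUC-type origin and selected through the β-lactamase (ampicillin resistance) gene. An f1 origin and remnants of a lac/lacZα cloning region with T3 and T7 promoters are also present in the backbone. The depositor notes that the plasmid can recombine, as repeat-containing lentiviral vectors often do.

The viral cassette follows a third-generation, self-inactivating design. An RSV promoter fused to a truncated HIV-1 5' LTR drives genomic RNA production in packaging cells. This is followed by the Ψ packaging signal, a gag fragment, the Rev response element for Rev-dependent nuclear export, and a cPPT/CTS element. At the other end, the ΔU3 3' LTR inactivates LTR promoter activity after integration, and an SV40 polyadenylation signal lies downstream of it. Two expression units sit within the provirus. An SV40 early promoter drives puromycin N-acetyltransferase for selection of transduced cells. The strong constitutive EF-1α promoter drives the FOXO4 coding sequence, with a WPRE downstream to enhance transcript stability and expression. A short U6 promoter fragment is annotated between the ORF and the WPRE, but no function is recorded for it. The construct is intended for stable FOXO4 overexpression, individually or within pooled screens such as those for directed differentiation.
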