Addgene plasmid #143051: TFORF0592
Purpose: Lentiviral vector for overexpressing transcription factor ORFs with unique 24-bp barcodes. Barcodes facilitate identification of transcription factors in pooled screens.
Depositing lab: Feng Zhang. Depositing organization: Broad Institute. Publication: A transcription factor atlas of directed differentiation. Joung J, Ma S, Tay T, Geiger-Schuller KR, Kirchgatterer PC, Verdine VK, Guo B, Arias-Garcia MA, Allen WE, Singh A, Kuksenko O, Abudayyeh OO, Gootenberg JS, Fu Z, Macrae RK, Buenrostro JD, Regev A, Zhang F. Cell. 2023 Jan 5;186(1):209-229.e26. doi: 10.1016/j.cell.2022.11.026. PubMed 36608654.
Backbone
  Vector backbone: pLX_TRC317
  Backbone manufacturer: Broad Institute Genetic Perturbation Platform
  Backbone size w/o insert (bp): 8264
  Vector type: Mammalian Expression, Lentiviral
  Selectable markers: Puromycin
Growth in bacteria
  Bacterial resistance: Ampicillin, 100 μg/mL
  Growth temperature: 37°C
  Growth strain: NEB Stable
  Copy number: High Copy
Gene/Insert
  Gene/Insert name: FOXO4
  Species: H. sapiens (human)
  Insert size (bp): 1454
  Entrez Gene: FOXO4 (a.k.a. AFX, AFX1, MLLT7)
  Promoter: EF1a
  Cloning method: Unknown
  Sequencing primers: 5′ GGGTGGAGACTGAAGTTAGGCCAG; 3′ CACATAGCGTAAAAGGAGCAACATAG
Terms and licenses: Academic/Nonprofit Terms; Industry Terms: Not Available to Industry
Depositor comments: NM_001170931,ENST00000341558 . The transcription factor ORF portion of this plasmid was synthesized by Genewiz. Please test multiple small colonies in case of plasmid recombination. To make this collection available in a timely manner, a portion of this collection was not fully sequenced by Addgene. If an Addgene verified full plasmid sequence is not available, please contact us prior to placing an order to request the full sequence.
How to cite: TFORF0592 was a gift from Feng Zhang (Addgene plasmid # 143051 ; http://n2t.net/addgene:143051 ; RRID:Addgene_143051)
