>Addgene plasmid #143051 | TFORF0592 | depositor partial sequence | sequence record 281291 | Insert
ACCGCCACCATGGATCCGGGGAATGAGAATTCAGCCACAGAGGCTGCCGCGATCATAGACCTAGATCCCG
ACTTCGAACCCCAGAGCCGTCCCCGCTCCTGCACCTGGCCCCTTCCCCGACCAGAGATCGCTAACCAGCC
GTCCGAGCCGCCCGAGGTGGAGCCAGATCTGGGGGAAAAGGCCATTGAAAGCGCCCCGGAGAAGCGACTG
ACACTTGCCCAGATCTACGAGTGGATGGTCCGTACTGTACCCTACTTCAAGGACAAGGGTGACAGCAACA
GCTCAGCAGGATGGAAGAACTCGATCCGCCACAACCTGTCCCTGCACAGCAAGTTCATCAAGGTTCACAA
CGAGGCCACCGGCAAAAGCTCTTGGTGGATGCTGAACCCTGAGGGAGGCAAGAGCGGCAAAGCCCCCCGC
CGCCGGGCCGCCTCCATGGATAGCAGCAGCAAGCTGCTCCGGGGCCGCAGTAAAGCCCCCAAGAAGAAAC
CATCTGTGCTGCCAGCTCCACCCGAAGGTGCCACTCCAACGAGCCCTGTCGGCCACTTTGCCAAGTGGTC
AGGCAGCCCTTGCTCTCGAAACCGTGAAGAAGCCGATATGTGGACCACCTTCCGTCCACGAAGCAGTTCA
AATGCCAGCAGTGTCAGCACCCGGCTGTCCCCCTTGAGGCCAGAGTCTGAGGTGCTGGCGGAGGAAATAC
CAGCTTCAGTCAGCAGTTATGCAGGGGGTGTCCCTCCCACCCTCAATGAAGGTCTAGAGCTGTTAGATGG
GCTCAATCTCACCTCTTCCCATTCCCTGCTATCTCGGAGTGGTCTCTCTGGCTTCTCTTTGCAGCATCCT
GGGGTTACCGGCCCCTTACACACCTACAGCAGCTCCCTTTTCAGCCCAGCAGAGGGGCCCCTGTCAGCAG
GAGAAGGGTGCTTCTCCAGCTCCCAGGCTCTGGAGGCCCTGCTCACCTCTGATACGCCACCACCCCCTGC
TGACGTCCTCATGACCCAGGTAGATCCCATTCTGTCCCAGGCTCCGACTCTTCTGTTGCTGGGGGGGCTT
CCTTCCTCCAGTAAGCTGGCCACGGGCGTCGGCCTGTGTCCCAAGCCCCTAGAGGCTCCAGGCCCCAGCA
GTCTGGTTCCCACCCTTTCTATGATAGCACCACCTCCAGTCATGGCAAGTGCCCCCATCCCCAAGGCTCT
GGGGACTCCTGTGCTCACACCCCCTACTGAAGCTGCAAGCCAAGACAGAATGCCTCAGGATCTAGATCTT
GATATGTATATGGAGAACCTGGAGTGTGACATGGATAACATCATCAGTGACCTCATGGATGAGGGCGAGG
GACTGGACTTCAACTTTGAGCCAGATCCCTAGTAATGAACTAGTCCGTAACTTGAAAGTATTTCGATTTC
TTGGCTTTATATATCTTGTGGAAAGGACGAGGTGTATCACGTAACTCTGTCTAA
