>Addgene plasmid #143051 | TFORF0592 | depositor partial sequence | sequence record 281292 | Barcode
GGTGTATCACGTAACTCTGTCTAA
